>Addgene plasmid #227654 | pAM57 | addgene full sequence | sequence record 455272 | Addgene NGS Result
TGTCTGGTCAGAGACATCAAGAAATAACGCCGGAACATTAGTGCAGGCAGCTTCCACAGCAATGGCATCC
TGGTCATCCAGCGGATAGTTAATGATCAGCCCACTGACGCGTTGCGCGAGAAGATTGTGCACCGCCGCTT
TACAGGCTTCGACGCCGCTTCGTTCTACCATCGACACCACCACGCTGGCACCCAGTTGATCGGCGCGAGA
TTTAATCGCCGCGACAATTTGCGACGGCGCGTGCAGGGCCAGACTGGAGGTGGCAACGCCAATCAGCAAC
GACTGTTTGCCCGCCAGTTGTTGTGCCACGCGGTTGGGAATGTAATTCAGCTCCGCCATCGCCGCTTCCA
CTTTTTCCCGCGTTTTCGCAGAAACGTGGCTGGCCTGGTTCACCACGCGGGAAACGGTCTGATAAGAGAC
ACCGGCATACTCTGCGACATCGTATAACGTTACTGGTTTCACATTCACCACCCTGAATTGACTCTCTTCC
GGGCGCTATCATGCCATACCGCGAAAGGTTTTGCGCCATTCGATGGTGTCCGGGATCTCGACGCTCTCCC
TTATGCGACTCCTGCATTAGGAAGCAGCCCAGTAGTAGGTTGAGGCCGTTGAGCACCGCCGCCGCAAGGA
ATGGTGCATGCAAGGAGATGGCGCCCAACAGTCCCCCGGCCACGGGGCCTGCCACCATACCCACGCCGAA
ACAAGCGCTCATGAGCCCGAAGTGGCGAGCCCGATCTTCCCCATCGGTGATGTCGGCGATATAGGCGCCA
GCAACCGCACCTGTGGCGCCGGTGATGCCGGCCACGATGCGTCCGGCGTAGAGGATCGAGATCGATCTCG
ATCCCGCGAAATTAATACGACTCACTATAGGGGAATTGTGAGCGGATAACAATTCCCCTCTAGAAATAAT
TTTGTTTAACTTTAAGAAGGAGATATACCATGGGGTCTCTACAACACGAGAAAGTTACCATTGCACCACT
AGTTTTGCTATCTGCTTTGGATCATTATGAGCGTACGCAGACAAAAGAAAACAAAAGATGCGTTGGTGTC
ATCTTAGGTGATGCTAACAGTTCCACTATCAGAGTCACTAATTCCTTTGCCTTACCGTTTGAAGAAGATG
AGAAAAACTCTGACGTGTGGTTTTTAGACCATAATTATATTGAAAACATGAATGAAATGTGTAAAAAGAT
TAATGCCAAGGAAAAACTCATTGGATGGTATCATAGTGGTCCTAAATTAAGGGCTTCTGACCTCAAGATT
AATGAGCTGTTTAAAAAATATACTCAGAATAATCCGCTATTATTAATTGTTGATGTCAAACAACAAGGTG
TTGGTTTACCAACAGATGCATATGTCGCGATTGAGCAAGTTAAGGATGATGGTACGTCTACAGAAAAGAC
GTTTCTTCATTTGCCTTGTACTATTGAGGCCGAAGAAGCTGAAGAAATTGGTGTAGAACACTTATTGAGA
GACGTACTGGAAGTTCTGTTCCAGGGGCCCTGGAGCCATCCGCAGTTTGAAAAATAAGGGATCGAGTAAG
AATTCGAGCTCTAATACGACTCACTATAGGGGAATTGTGAGCGGATAACAATTCCCCATCTTAGTATATT
AGTTAAGTATAAGAAGGAGATATACATATGCACCATCACCATCACCATGGAAGCGGTTCTCTGGAAGTTC
TGTTCCAGGGGCCCGAACGACTACAGAGATTGATGATGAATAGTAAGGTGGGGTCCGCGGACACCGGCCG
TGACGATACGAAAGAAACTGTTTATATTTCTTCGATTGCGCTTTTAAAGATGCTAAAGCATGGTAGAGCT
GGTGTTCCCATGGAAGTCATGGGGTTGATGTTAGGTGAGTTTGTCGATGATTATACGGTTAACGTTGTGG
ACGTGTTTGCGATGCCTCAATCGGGTACCGGAGTTTCTGCTGAGGCTGTCGATGATGTTTTCCAAGCGAA
GATGATGGACATGTTAAAACAAACGGGCAGAGACCAAATGGTCGTTGGCTGGTACCACTCTCATCCAGGG
TTTGGCTGTTGGCTATCTTCTGTTGATGTTAATACTCAAAAATCTTTTGAACAACTAAACAGCAGAGCTG
TTGCTGTCGTTGTTGACCCTATTCAATCCGTTAAGGGAAAAGTTGTCATCGATGCTTTTAGATTGATTGA
CACGGGCGCATTGATAAATAACTTAGAGCCTAGACAAACAACCTCCAACACAGGCTTATTGAACAAGGCC
AACATTCAAGCCTTAATTCACGGTCTGAATAGGCATTACTATTCTTTAAATATCGATTATCATAAAACCG
CGAAGGAAACCAAGATGTTAATGAACTTACATAAAGAACAGTGGCAATCAGGTCTTAAGATGTACGATTA
TGAAGAAAAAGAAGAATCAAATTTGGCTTAAGCGGCCGCATAATGCTTAAGTCGAACAGAAAGTAATCGT
ATTGTACACGGCCGCATAATCGAAATTAATACGACTCACTATAGGGGAATTGTGAGCGGATAACAATTCC
CCATCTTAGTATATTAGTTAAGTATAAGAAGGAGATATACATATGGCAGATCTCAATTGGATATCGGCCG
GCCACGCGATCGCTGACGTCGGTACCCTCGAGTCTGGTAAAGAAACCGCTGCTGCGAAATTTGAACGCCA
GCACATGGACTCGTCTACTAGCGCAGCTTAATTAACCTAGGCTGCTGCCACCGCTGAGCAATAACTAGCA
TAACCCCTTGGGGCCTCTAAACGGGTCTTGAGGGGTTTTTTGCTGAAAGGAGGAACTATATCCGGATTGG
CGAATGGG
[124 nt withheld, positions 2809-2932]
C
[91 nt withheld, positions 2934-3024]
A
[49 nt withheld, positions 3026-3074]
CCTTTGACGTTGGAGTCCACGTTCTTT
[37 nt withheld, positions 3102-3138]
ACCCTATCTCGGTCTATTCTTTTGATTTATAAGGGATTTTGCCGATTTCGGCCTATTGGTTAAAAAATGA
GCTGATTTAACAAAAATTTAACGCGAATTTTAACAAAATATTAACGTTTACAATTTCTGGCGGCACGATG
GCATGAGATTATCAAAAAGGATCTTCACCTAGATCCTTTTAAATTAAAAATGAAGTTTTAAATCAATCTA
AAGTATATATGAGTAAACTTGGTCTGACAGTTACCAATGCTTAATCAGTGAGGCACCTATCTCAGCGATC
TGTCTATTTCGTTCATCCATAGTTGCCTGACTCCCCGTCGTGTAGATAACTACGATACGGGAGGGCTTAC
CATCTGGCCCCAGTGCTGCAATGATACCGCGAGACCCACGCTCACCGGCTCCAGATTTATCAGCAATAAA
CCAGCCAGCCGGAAGGGCCGAGCGCAGAAGTGGTCCTGCAACTTTATCCGCCTCCATCCAGTCTATTAAT
TGTTGCCGGGAAGCTAGAGTAAGTAGTTCGCCAGTTAATAGTTTGCGCAACGTTGTTGCCATTGCTACAG
GCATCGTGGTGTCACGCTCGTCGTTTGGTATGGCTTCATTCAGCTCCGGTTCCCAACGATCAAGGCGAGT
TACATGATCCCCCATGTTGTGCAAAAAAGCGGTTAGCTCCTTCGGTCCTCCGATCGTTGTCAGAAGTAAG
TTGGCCGCAGTGTTATCACTCATGGTTATGGCAGCACTGCATAATTCTCTTACTGTCATGCCATCCGTAA
GATGCTTTTCTGTGACTGGTGAGTACTCAACCAAGTCATTCTGAGAATAGTGTATGCGGCGACCGAGTTG
CTCTTGCCCGGCGTCAATACGGGATAATACCGCGCCACATAGCAGAACTTTAAAAGTGCTCATCATTGGA
AAACGTTCTTCGGGGCGAAAACTCTCAAGGATCTTACCGCTGTTGAGATCCAGTTCGATGTAACCCACTC
GTGCACCCAACTGATCTTCAGCATCTTTTACTTTCACCAGCGTTTCTGGGTGAGCAAAAACAGGAAGGCA
AAATGCCGCAAAAAAGGGAATAAGGGCGACACGGAAATGTTGAATACTCATACTCTTCCTTTTTCAATCA
TGATTGAAGCATTTATCAGGGTTATTGTCTCATGAGCGGATACATATTTGAATGTATTTAGAAAAATAAA
CAAATAGGTCATGACCAAAATCCCTTAACGTGAGTTTTCGTTCCACTGAGCGTCAGACCCCGTAGAAAAG
ATCAAAGGATCTTCTTGAGATCCTTTTTTTCTGCGCGTAATCTGCTGCTTGCAAACAAAAAAACCACCGC
TACCAGCGGTGGTTTGTTTGCCGGATCAAGAGCTACCAACTCTTTTTCCGAAGGTAACTGGCTTCAGCAG
AGCGCAGATACCAAATACTGTCCTTCTAGTGTAGCCGTAGTTAGGCCACCACTTCAAGAACTCTGTAGCA
CCGCCTACATACCTCGCTCTGCTAATCCTGTTACCAGTGGCTGCTGCCAGTGGCGATAAGTCGTGTCTTA
CCGGGTTGGACTCAAGACGATAGTTACCGGATAAGGCGCAGCGGTCGGGCTGAACGGGGGGTTCGTGCAC
ACAGCCCAGCTTGGAGCGAACGACCTACACCGAACTGAGATACCTACAGCGTGAGCTATGAGAAAGCGCC
ACGCTTCCCGAAGGGAGAAAGGCGGACAGGTATCCGGTAAGCGGCAGGGTCGGAACAGGAGAGCGCACGA
GGGAGCTTCCAGGGGGAAACGCCTGGTATCTTTATAGTCCTGTCGGGTTTCGCCACCTCTGACTTGAGCG
TCGATTTTTGTGATGCTCGTCAGGGGGGCGGAGCCTATGGAAAAACGCCAGCAACGCGGCCTTTTTACGG
TTCCTGGCCTTTTGCTGGCCTTTTGCTCACATGTTCTTTCCTGCGTTATCCCCTGATTCTGTGGATAACC
GTATTACCGCCTTTGAGTGAGCTGATACCGCTCGCCGCAGCCGAACGACCGAGCGCAGCGAGTCAGTGAG
CGAGGAAGCGGAAGAGCGCCTGATGCGGTATTTTCTCCTTACGCATCTGTGCGGTATTTCACACCGCAAT
GGTGCACTCTCAGTACAATCTGCTCTGATGCCGCATAGTTAAGCCAGTATACACTCCGCTATCGCTACGT
GACTGGGTCATGGCTGCGCCCCGACACCCGCCAACACCCGCTGACGCGCCCTGACGGGCTTGTCTGCTCC
CGGCATCCGCTTACAGACAAGCTGTGACCGTCTCCGGGAGCTGCATGTGTCAGAGGTTTTCACCGTCATC
ACCGAAACGCGCGAGGCAGCTGCGGTAAAGCTCATCAGCGTGGTCGTGAAGCGATTCACAGATGTCTGCC
TGTTCATCCGCGTCCAGCTCGTTGAGTTTCTCCAGAAGCGTTAATGTCTGGCTTCTGATAAAGCGGGCCA
TGTTAAGGGCGGTTTTTTCCTGTTTGGTCACTGATGCCTCCGTGTAAGGGGGATTTCTGTTCATGGGGGT
AATGATACCGATGAAACGAGAGAGGATGCTCACGATACGGGTTACTGATGATGAACATGCCCGGTTACTG
GAACGTTGTGAGGGTAAACAACTGGCGGTATGGATGCGGCGGGACCAGAGAAAAATCACTCAGGGTCAAT
GCCAGCGCTTCGTTAATACAGATGTAGGTGTTCCACAGGGTAGCCAGCAGCATCCTGCGATGCAGATCCG
GAACATAATGGTGCAGGGCGCTGACTTCCGCGTTTCCAGACTTTACGAAACACGGAAACCGAAGACCATT
CATGTTGTTGCTCAGGTCGCAGACGTTTTGCAGCAGCAGTCGCTTCACGTTCGCTCGCGTATCGGTGATT
CATTCTGCTAACCAGTAAGGCAACCCCGCCAGCCTAGCCGGGTCCTCAACGACAGGAGCACGATCATGCT
AGTCATGCCCCGCGCCCACCGGAAGGAGCTGACTGGGTTGAAGGCTCTCAAGGGCATCGGTCGAGATCCC
GGTGCCTAATGAGTGAGCTAACTTACATTAATTGCGTTGCGCTCACTGCCCGCTTTCCAGTCGGGAAACC
TGTCGTGCCAGCTGCATTAATGAATCGGCCAACGCGCGGGGAGAGGCGGTTTGCGTATTGGGCGCCAGGG
TGGTTTTTCTTTTCACCAGTGAGACGGGCAACAGCTGATTGCCCTTCACCGCCTGGCCCTGAGAGAGTTG
CAGCAAGCGGTCCACGCTGGTTTGCCCCAGCAGGCGAAAATCCTGTTTGATGGTGGTTAACGGCGGGATA
TAACATGAGCTGTCTTCGGTATCGTCGTATCCCACTACCGAGATGTCCGCACCAACGCGCAGCCCGGACT
CGGTAATGGCGCGCATTGCGCCCAGCGCCATCTGATCGTTGGCAACCAGCATCGCAGTGGGAACGATGCC
CTCATTCAGCATTTGCATGGTTTGTTGAAAACCGGACATGGCACTCCAGTCGCCTTCCCGTTCCGCTATC
GGCTGAATTTGATTGCGAGTGAGATATTTATGCCAGCCAGCCAGACGCAGACGCGCCGAGACAGAACTTA
ATGGGCCCGCTAACAGCGCGATTTGCTGGTGACCCAATGCGACCAGATGCTCCACGCCCAGTCGCGTACC
GTCTTCATGGGAGAAAATAATACTGTTGATGGG
Features (pLannotate 1.2.2; 25 found; start..end, strand, type, name):
    463..540     -  promoter       lacI promoter: lacI
    548..827     -  CDS            TcR (fragment): tetracycline efflux protein; tet; confers resistance to tetracycline
    853..871     +  promoter       T7 promoter: promoter for bacteriophage T7 RNA polymerase
    872..896     +  protein_bind   lac operator: The lac repressor binds to the lac operator to inhibit transcription in E. coli. This inhibition can be relieved by adding lactose or isopropyl-β-D-thiogalactopyranoside (IPTG). lac repressor encoded by lacI
    911..933     +  RBS            RBS: efficient ribosome binding site from bacteriophage T7 gene 10 (Olins and Rangwala, 1989)
    946..1476    +  CDS            RPN8 (fragment): RPN8_YEAST - Experimental evidence at protein level: Swiss-Prot protein existence level 1. Acts as a regulatory subunit of the 26S proteasome which is involved in the ATP-dependent degradation of ubiquitinated proteins. From Saccharomyces cerevisiae (strain ATCC 204508 / S288c) (Baker's yeast).
   1552..1570    +  promoter       T7 promoter: promoter for bacteriophage T7 RNA polymerase
   1571..1595    +  protein_bind   lac operator: The lac repressor binds to the lac operator to inhibit transcription in E. coli. This inhibition can be relieved by adding lactose or isopropyl-β-D-thiogalactopyranoside (IPTG). lac repressor encoded by lacI
   1641..1658    +  CDS            6xHis: 6xHis affinity tag
   1695..2408    +  CDS            RPN11 (fragment): RPN11_YEAST - Also known as MPR1. Experimental evidence at protein level: Swiss-Prot protein existence level 1. Component of the lid subcomplex of the 26S proteasome, a multiprotein complex involved in the ATP-dependent degradation of ubiquitinated proteins. RPN11 is the only catalytically active member of the lid and serves as the essential deubiquitinase of the proteasome. From Saccharomyces cerevisiae (strain ATCC 204508 / S288c) (Baker's yeast).
   2477..2495    +  promoter       T7 promoter: promoter for bacteriophage T7 RNA polymerase
   2496..2520    +  protein_bind   lac operator: The lac repressor binds to the lac operator to inhibit transcription in E. coli. This inhibition can be relieved by adding lactose or isopropyl-β-D-thiogalactopyranoside (IPTG). lac repressor encoded by lacI
   2629..2670    +  CDS            S-Tag (fragment): affinity and epitope tag derived from pancreatic ribonuclease A
   2700..2717    +  CDS            SET1 (fragment): solubility-enhancement tag derived from T7 phage gene 10B
   2725..2772    +  terminator     T7 terminator: transcription terminator for bacteriophage T7 RNA polymerase
   2809..3264    +  rep_origin     f1 ori (sequence partly withheld): f1 bacteriophage origin of replication; arrow indicates direction of (+) strand synthesis
   3379..4239    -  CDS            AmpR: β-lactamase; bla; confers resistance to ampicillin, carbenicillin, and related antibiotics
   4240..4332    -  promoter       AmpR promoter: bla
   4413..5001    +  rep_origin     ori: high-copy-number ColE1/pMB1/pBR322/pUC origin of replication
   5187..5326    -  misc_feature   bom: basis of mobility region from pBR322
   5428..5619    -  CDS            rop: Rop protein, which maintains plasmids at low copy number; rop
   5636..6016    +  CDS            YPB1_ECOLX: Protein predicted: Swiss-Prot protein existence level 4. From Escherichia coli.
   6078..6142    -  CDS            TcR (fragment): tetracycline efflux protein; tet; confers resistance to tetracycline
   6157..6178    -  protein_bind   CAP binding site: CAP binding activates transcription in the presence of cAMP. E. coli catabolite activator protein
   6191..462     -  CDS            lacI (across the origin): lac repressor; lacI; The lac repressor binds to the lac operator to inhibit transcription in E. coli. This inhibition can be relieved by adding lactose or isopropyl-β-D-thiogalactopyranoside (IPTG).
