[The description below was written by a language model from this plasmid's Addgene catalogue record and pLannotate feature annotations shown in this document.]
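Description:
pAM57 is a bacterial co-expression plasmid built on the pETDuet-1 backbone for producing the budding yeast Rpn11–Rpn8 heterodimer, two subunits of the 26S proteasome lid, in E. coli. It is maintained through a ColE1/pBR322-type origin accompanied by the rop gene and bom region, and is selected with ampicillin via the β-lactamase gene. An f1 origin is also present. The catalogue lists it as high copy, although rop normally moderates copy number. A plasmid-borne lacI gene supplies the lac repressor. It acts on the lac operators placed directly downstream of each T7 promoter, so expression requires a host that provides T7 RNA polymerase and is inducible with IPTG.

The first T7/lac cassette, with a T7 gene 10 ribosome binding site, drives Rpn8 residues 1–179 followed by a PreScission protease site and a C-terminal Strep tag. The second drives Rpn11 residues 2–239 carrying the V80A substitution, preceded by a 6xHis tag and a PreScission site. The cleavage sites and the Strep tag are described in the catalogue entry but are not separately annotated in the feature table. A third T7 promoter and lac operator follow Rpn11, leading into residual backbone S-tag sequence and the T7 terminator; the record assigns no insert to this position. The short tetracycline-resistance fragments are backbone remnants.

Placing different affinity tags on the two partners would permit sequential purification of the intact dimer, with both tags removable by protease cleavage. The associated publication concerns the structure of the Rpn11–Rpn8 dimer and the mechanism of substrate deubiquitination, in which Rpn11 is the catalytic deubiquitinase. The record does not state the purpose of the V80A mutation.
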