Addgene plasmid #227654: pAM57
Purpose: pETDuet-1: Rpn8(1-179)-PreScission-Strep, H6-PreScission-Rpn11(2-239, V80A)
Depositing lab: Andreas Martin. Depositing organization: University of California, Berkeley. Publication: Structure of the Rpn11-Rpn8 dimer reveals mechanisms of substrate deubiquitination during proteasomal degradation. Worden EJ, Padovani C, Martin A. Nat Struct Mol Biol. 2014 Mar;21(3):220-7. doi: 10.1038/nsmb.2771. Epub 2014 Jan 23. PubMed 24463465.
Backbone
  Vector backbone: pET-DUET
  Vector type: Bacterial Expression
Growth in bacteria
  Bacterial resistance: Ampicillin, 100 μg/mL
  Growth temperature: 37°C
  Growth strain: DH5alpha
  Copy number: High Copy
Gene/Insert 1
  Gene/Insert name: Rpn11
  Species: S. cerevisiae (budding yeast)
  Mutation: amino acids 2-239, V80A
  Entrez Gene: RPN11 (a.k.a. YFR004W, MPR1)
  Promoter: T7
  Tag / fusion protein: H6-PreScission (N terminal on insert)
  Cloning method: Unknown
  Sequencing primers: 5′ T7
Gene/Insert 2
  Gene/Insert name: Rpn8
  Species: S. cerevisiae (budding yeast)
  Mutation: 1-179
  Entrez Gene: RPN8 (a.k.a. YOR261C)
  Tag / fusion protein: PreScission-Strep (C terminal on insert)
Terms and licenses: Academic/Nonprofit Terms; Industry Terms: Not Available to Industry
How to cite: pAM57 was a gift from Andreas Martin (Addgene plasmid # 227654 ; http://n2t.net/addgene:227654 ; RRID:Addgene_227654)
